Addgene plasmid #191570: pTFG002-ACE2(Mut)-HA
Purpose: ACE2 insert in a 2nd generation lentiviral transfer plasmid (pGIPZ) to generate ACE2(Mut)-expressing cells. Codon-optimized for human expression. Insert contains C-terminal HA Tag.
Depositing lab: Joshua Leonard. Depositing organization: Northwestern University. Publication: Elucidating Design Principles for Engineering Cell-Derived Vesicles to Inhibit SARS-CoV-2 Infection. Gunnels TF, Stranford DM, Mitrut RE, Kamat NP, Leonard JN. Small. 2022 May;18(19):e2200125. doi: 10.1002/smll.202200125. Epub 2022 Apr 7. PubMed 35388947.
Backbone
  Vector backbone: pGIPZ
  Backbone manufacturer: Open Biosystems
  Backbone size w/o insert (bp): 10721
  Total vector size (bp): 13172
  Modifications to backbone: shRNA deleted; AscI and BsrGI restriction enzyme site deleted.
  Vector type: Mammalian Expression, Lentiviral, RNAi
  Selectable markers: Puromycin
Growth in bacteria
  Bacterial resistance: Ampicillin, 100 μg/mL
  Growth temperature: 37°C
  Growth strain: NEB Stable
  Copy number: High Copy
Gene/Insert
  Gene/Insert name: Angiotensin Converting Enzyme II
  Species: H. sapiens (human)
  Insert size (bp): 2415
  Mutation: Codon-optimized for human expression. Also contains H34A, T92Q, Q325P, A386L.
  GenBank ID: NP_001358344.1
  Entrez Gene: ACE2 (a.k.a. ACEH)
  Promoter: CMV
  Tag / fusion protein: HA tag (C terminal on insert)
  Cloning method: Restriction Enzyme; 5′ cloning site NheI (not destroyed); 3′ cloning site NotI (not destroyed)
  Sequencing primers: 5′ CGCAAATGGGCGGTAGGCGTG; 3′ CCTCACATTGCCAAAAGACG
Resource information
  A portion of this plasmid was derived from a plasmid made by: Mutated ACE2 sequence originally reported in the following publication: Chan, Kui K., et al. "Engineering human ACE2 to optimize binding to the spike protein of SARS coronavirus 2." Science 369.6508 (2020): 1261-1265.
Terms and licenses: Academic/Nonprofit Terms; Industry Terms: Not Available to Industry
Depositor comments: In the associated publication for this Addgene plasmid, this construct is referred to as: pTFG002_ACE2_mutant_HA.
How to cite: pTFG002-ACE2(Mut)-HA was a gift from Joshua Leonard (Addgene plasmid # 191570 ; http://n2t.net/addgene:191570 ; RRID:Addgene_191570)
