[The description below was written by a language model from this plasmid's Addgene catalogue record and pLannotate feature annotations shown in this document.]
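Description:
pTFG002-ACE2(Mut)-HA is a second-generation lentiviral transfer plasmid built on the pGIPZ backbone, from which the shRNA and the AscI and BsrGI sites were removed, leaving only a short fragment of 5′ miR-30a flanking sequence in the annotation. It is about 13.2 kb and is propagated in E. coli through a high-copy ColE1/pUC-type origin with ampicillin selection. An f1 origin is also present. The viral portion runs from a truncated HIV-1 5′ LTR through the Ψ packaging signal, a gag fragment, the RRE and the cPPT/CTS. It ends in a WPRE and a self-inactivating ΔU3 3′ LTR. These elements allow the RNA genome to be packaged when helper functions are supplied in trans and then integrated into target cells.

The payload is a human-codon-optimized human ACE2 coding sequence (2,415 bp) cloned between NheI and NotI under the CMV enhancer/promoter. It carries the substitutions H34A, T92Q, Q325P and A386L, taken from a previously reported ACE2 variant engineered for improved binding to the SARS-CoV-2 spike protein. It is followed by a C-terminal HA tag, which the annotation software reports as a fragment of a 3xHA feature, consistent with a single epitope. Downstream, an EMCV IRES drives puromycin N-acetyltransferase from the same transcript, so puromycin-resistant transduced cells should also express the receptor.

The feature table additionally shows an EM7-driven bleomycin/Zeocin resistance gene inside the viral region and an SV40-driven hygromycin resistance cassette outside the LTRs. Neither is listed as a selectable marker in the catalogue entry. The plasmid is intended for generating cell lines that stably express mutant ACE2. The associated work concerns cell-derived vesicles designed to inhibit SARS-CoV-2 infection.
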