Features (pLannotate 1.2.2; 34 found; start..end, strand, type, name):
    377..634     +  LTR            5' LTR (truncated): truncated 5' long terminal repeat (LTR) from HIV-1
    681..806     +  misc_feature   HIV-1 Ψ: packaging signal of human immunodeficiency virus type 1
    790..1128    +  CDS            HIV-1 gag (fragment): gag protein from human immunodeficiency virus 1; gag
   1303..1536    +  misc_feature   RRE: The Rev response element (RRE) of HIV-1 allows for Rev-dependent mRNA export from the nucleus to the cytoplasm.
   1913..2013    +  CDS            Rev (fragment): human immunodeficiency virus 1 (HIV-1) Rev protein; rev; enhances nuclear export of unspliced and incompletely spliced viral mRNAs
   2063..2180    +  misc_feature   cPPT/CTS: central polypurine tract and central termination sequence of HIV-1
   2245..2619    -  CDS            BleoR: antibiotic-binding protein; Sh ble from Streptoalloteichus hindustanus; confers resistance to bleomycin, phleomycin, and Zeocin™
   2639..2686    -  promoter       EM7 promoter: synthetic bacterial promoter&nbsp
   2791..3094    +  enhancer       CMV enhancer: human cytomegalovirus immediate early enhancer
   3095..3298    +  promoter       CMV promoter: human cytomegalovirus (CMV) immediate early promoter
   3403..5817    +  CDS            ACE2: ACE2_HUMAN - Experimental evidence at protein level: Swiss-Prot protein existence level 1. [Isoform 2]: (Microbial infection) Non-functional as a receptor for human coronavirus SARS-CoV-2. From Homo sapiens (Human).
   5826..5852    +  CDS            3xHA (fragment): three tandem HA epitope tags
   5873..6445    +  misc_feature   IRES: internal ribosome entry site (IRES) of the encephalomyocarditis virus (EMCV)
   6454..7050    +  CDS            PuroR: puromycin N-acetyltransferase; pac from Streptomyces alboniger; confers resistance to puromycin
   7057..7134    +  ncRNA          5' miR-30a (fragment): sequence upstream of the 71-nt precursor of the human miR-30a microRNA (Zeng et al., 2002) miRNA
   7143..7731    +  misc_feature   WPRE: woodchuck hepatitis virus posttranscriptional regulatory element
   7748..7936    +  CDS            nef (fragment): NEF_HV1Z2 - Experimental evidence at protein level: Swiss-Prot protein existence level 1. Extracellular Nef protein targets CD4(+) T-lymphocytes for apoptosis by interacting with CXCR4 surface receptors. From Human immunodeficiency virus type 1 group M subtype D (isolate Z2/CDC-Z34) (HIV-1).
   7938..8171    +  LTR            3' LTR (ΔU3): self-inactivating 3' long terminal repeat (LTR) from HIV-1
   8278..8502    +  polyA_signal   bGH poly(A) signal: bovine growth hormone polyadenylation signal
   8506..8527    +  promoter       SV40 promoter (fragment): SV40 enhancer and early promoter
   8548..8976    +  rep_origin     f1 ori (sequence partly withheld): f1 bacteriophage origin of replication; arrow indicates direction of (+) strand synthesis
   8990..9319    +  promoter       SV40 promoter: SV40 enhancer and early promoter
   9368..10393   +  CDS            HygR: aminoglycoside phosphotransferase from E. coli; aph(4)-Ia; confers resistance to hygromycin
  10403..10528   +  CDS            ble (fragment): BLE_KLEPN - Experimental evidence at protein level: Swiss-Prot protein existence level 1. Binding protein with a strong affinity to the bleomycin family of antibiotics. Binds to CL990; an antimitotic-antibiotic compound. From Klebsiella pneumoniae.
  10523..10644   +  polyA_signal   SV40 poly(A) signal: SV40 polyadenylation signal
  10715..10737   -  protein_bind   lac operator (fragment): The lac repressor binds to the lac operator to inhibit transcription in E. coli. This inhibition can be relieved by adding lactose or isopropyl-β-D-thiogalactopyranoside (IPTG). lac repressor encoded by lacI
  10741..10771   -  promoter       lac promoter: promoter for the E. coli lac operon
  10786..10807   -  protein_bind   CAP binding site: CAP binding activates transcription in the presence of cAMP. E. coli catabolite activator protein
  10820..10912   -  CDS            lacI (fragment): lac repressor; lacI; The lac repressor binds to the lac operator to inhibit transcription in E. coli. This inhibition can be relieved by adding lactose or isopropyl-β-D-thiogalactopyranoside (IPTG).
  11095..11683   -  rep_origin     ori: high-copy-number ColE1/pMB1/pBR322/pUC origin of replication
  11854..12714   -  CDS            AmpR: β-lactamase; bla; confers resistance to ampicillin, carbenicillin, and related antibiotics
  12715..12819   -  promoter       AmpR promoter: bla
  12867..13001   +  polyA_signal   SV40 poly(A) signal: SV40 polyadenylation signal
  13168..329     +  CDS            nef (fragment) (across the origin): NEF_HV1BR - Experimental evidence at protein level: Swiss-Prot protein existence level 1. Extracellular Nef protein targets CD4(+) T-lymphocytes for apoptosis by interacting with CXCR4 surface receptors (PubMed:14990729). From Human immunodeficiency virus type 1 group M subtype B (isolate BRU/LAI) (HIV-1).
>Addgene plasmid #191570 | pTFG002-ACE2(Mut)-HA | addgene full sequence | sequence record 441411 | Addgene NGS Result
TGGAAGGGCTAATTCACTCCCAAAGAAGACAAGATATCCTTGATCTGTGGATCTACCACACACAAGGCTA
CTTCCCTGATTAGCAGAACTACACACCAGGGCCAGGGGTCAGATATCCACTGACCTTTGGATGGTGCTAC
AAGCTAGTACCAGTTGAGCCAGATAAGGTAGAAGAGGCCAATAAAGGAGAGAACACCAGCTTGTTACACC
CTGTGAGCCTGCATGGGATGGATGACCCGGAGAGAGAAGTGTTAGAGTGGAGGTTTGACAGCCGCCTAGC
ATTTCATCACGTGGCCCGAGAGCTGCATCCGGAGTACTTCAAGAACTGCTGATATCGAGCTTGCTACAAG
GGACTTTCCGCTGGGGACTTTCCAGGGAGGCGTGGCCTGGGCGGGACTGGGGAGTGGCGAGCCCTCAGAT
CCTGCATATAAGCAGCTGCTTTTTGCCTGTACTGGGTCTCTCTGGTTAGACCAGATCTGAGCCTGGGAGC
TCTCTGGCTAACTAGGGAACCCACTGCTTAAGCCTCAATAAAGCTTGCCTTGAGTGCTTCAAGTAGTGTG
TGCCCGTCTGTTGTGTGACTCTGGTAACTAGAGATCCCTCAGACCCTTTTAGTCAGTGTGGAAAATCTCT
AGCAGTGGCGCCCGAACAGGGACTTGAAAGCGAAAGGGAAACCAGAGGAGCTCTCTCGACGCAGGACTCG
GCTTGCTGAAGCGCGCACGGCAAGAGGCGAGGGGCGGCGACTGGTGAGTACGCCAAAAATTTTGACTAGC
GGAGGCTAGAAGGAGAGAGATGGGTGCGAGAGCGTCAGTATTAAGCGGGGGAGAATTAGATCGCGATGGG
AAAAAATTCGGTTAAGGCCAGGGGGAAAGAAAAAATATAAATTAAAACATATAGTATGGGCAAGCAGGGA
GCTAGAACGATTCGCAGTTAATCCTGGCCTGTTAGAAACATCAGAAGGCTGTAGACAAATACTGGGACAG
CTACAACCATCCCTTCAGACAGGATCAGAAGAACTTAGATCATTATATAATACAGTAGCAACCCTCTATT
GTGTGCATCAAAGGATAGAGATAAAAGACACCAAGGAAGCTTTAGACAAGATAGAGGAAGAGCAAAACAA
AAGTAAGACCACCGCACAGCAAGCGGCCGGCCGCTGATCTTCAGACCTGGAGGAGGAGATATGAGGGACA
ATTGGAGAAGTGAATTATATAAATATAAAGTAGTAAAAATTGAACCATTAGGAGTAGCACCCACCAAGGC
AAAGAGAAGAGTGGTGCAGAGAGAAAAAAGAGCAGTGGGAATAGGAGCTTTGTTCCTTGGGTTCTTGGGA
GCAGCAGGAAGCACTATGGGCGCAGCGTCAATGACGCTGACGGTACAGGCCAGACAATTATTGTCTGGTA
TAGTGCAGCAGCAGAACAATTTGCTGAGGGCTATTGAGGCGCAACAGCATCTGTTGCAACTCACAGTCTG
GGGCATCAAGCAGCTCCAGGCAAGAATCCTGGCTGTGGAAAGATACCTAAAGGATCAACAGCTCCTGGGG
ATTTGGGGTTGCTCTGGAAAACTCATTTGCACCACTGCTGTGCCTTGGAATGCTAGTTGGAGTAATAAAT
CTCTGGAACAGATTTGGAATCACACGACCTGGATGGAGTGGGACAGAGAAATTAACAATTACACAAGCTT
AATACACTCCTTAATTGAAGAATCGCAAAACCAGCAAGAAAAGAATGAACAAGAATTATTGGAATTAGAT
AAATGGGCAAGTTTGTGGAATTGGTTTAACATAACAAATTGGCTGTGGTATATAAAATTATTCATAATGA
TAGTAGGAGGCTTGGTAGGTTTAAGAATAGTTTTTGCTGTACTTTCTATAGTGAATAGAGTTAGGCAGGG
ATATTCACCATTATCGTTTCAGACCCACCTCCCAACCCCGAGGGGACCCGACAGGCCCGAAGGAATAGAA
GAAGAAGGTGGAGAGAGAGACAGAGACAGATCCATTCGATTAGTGAACGGATCGGCACTGCGTGCGCCAA
TTCTGCAGACAAATGGCAGTATTCATCCACAATTTTAAAAGAAAAGGGGGGATTGGGGGGTACAGTGCAG
GGGAAAGAATAGTAGACATAATAGCAACAGACATACAAACTAAAGAATTACAAAAACAAATTACAAAAAT
TCAAAATTTTCGGGTTTATTACAGGGACAGCAGAGATCCAGTTTGGTTAGTACCGGGCCCGCTCTAGTCC
GGAATCAGTCCTGCTCCTCGGCCACGAAGTGCACGCAGTTGCCGGCCGGGTCGCGCAGGGCGAACTCCCG
CCCCCACGGCTGCTCGCCGATCTCGGTCATGGCCGGCCCGGAGGCGTCCCGGAAGTTCGTGGACACGACC
TCCGACCACTCGGCGTACAGCTCGTCCAGGCCGCGCACCCACACCCAGGCCAGGGTGTTGTCCGGCACCA
CCTGGTCCTGGACCGCGCTGATGAACAGGGTCACGTCGTCCCGGACCACACCGGCGAAGTCGTCCTCCAC
GAAGTCCCGGGAGAACCCGAGCCGGTCGGTCCAGAACTCGACCGCTCCGGCGACGTCGCGCGCGGTGAGC
ACCGGAACGGCACTGGTCAACTTGGCCATGGTGGCCCTCCTATAGTGAGTCGTATTATACTATGCCGATA
TACTATGCCGATGATTAATTGTCAACACGTGCTGCAGGTCCGAGGTTCTAGACGTATTACCGCCATGCAT
TAGTTATTAATAGTAATCAATTACGGGGTCATTAGTTCATAGCCCATATATGGAGTTCCGCGTTACATAA
CTTACGGTAAATGGCCCGCCTGGCTGACCGCCCAACGACCCCCGCCCATTGACGTCAATAATGACGTATG
TTCCCATAGTAACGCCAATAGGGACTTTCCATTGACGTCAATGGGTGGAGTATTTACGGTAAACTGCCCA
CTTGGCAGTACATCAAGTGTATCATATGCCAAGTACGCCCCCTATTGACGTCAATGACGGTAAATGGCCC
GCCTGGCATTATGCCCAGTACATGACCTTATGGGACTTTCCTACTTGGCAGTACATCTACGTATTAGTCA
TCGCTATTACCATGGTGATGCGGTTTTGGCAGTACATCAATGGGCGTGGATAGCGGTTTGACTCACGGGG
ATTTCCAAGTCTCCACCCCATTGACGTCAATGGGAGTTTGTTTTGGCACCAAAATCAACGGGACTTTCCA
AAATGTCGTAACAACTCCGCCCCATTGACGCAAATGGGCGGTAGGCGTGTACGGTGGGAGGTCTATATAA
GCAGAGCTCGTTTAGTGAACCGTCAGATCGCCTGGAGACGCCATCCACGCTGTTTTGACCTCCATAGAAG
ACACCGACTCTACTAGAGGATCTGCCACCAGCTAGCGCCACCATGAGCAGCTCCAGCTGGCTGCTGCTGT
CTCTGGTGGCTGTTACAGCCGCTCAGAGCACCATTGAGGAACAGGCCAAGACCTTCCTGGACAAGTTCAA
CGCCGAGGCCGAGGACCTGTTCTACCAGTCTAGTCTGGCCTCCTGGAACTACAACACCAACATCACCGAA
GAGAACGTGCAGAACATGAACAACGCCGGCGACAAGTGGAGCGCCTTCCTGAAAGAGCAGAGCACACTGG
CCCAGATGTACCCTCTGCAAGAGATCCAGAACCTGCAAGTGAAACTCCAGCTGCAGGCCCTCCAGCAGAA
TGGCAGTTCTGTGCTGAGCGAGGACAAGAGCAAGCGGCTGAACACCATCCTGAATACCATGTCCACCATC
TACAGCACCGGCAAAGTGTGCAACCCCGACAATCCCCAAGAGTGCCTGCTGCTGGAACCCGGCCTGAATG
AGATCATGGCCAACAGCCTGGACTACAATGAGAGACTGTGGGCCTGGGAGAGCTGGCGCTCTGAAGTTGG
AAAACAGCTGCGGCCCCTGTACGAGGAATACGTGGTGCTGAAGAACGAGATGGCCAGAGCCAACCACTAC
GAGGACTACGGCGACTATTGGAGAGGCGACTACGAAGTGAATGGCGTGGACGGCTACGACTACTCCAGAG
GCCAGCTGATCGAGGACGTGGAACACACCTTCGAGGAAATCAAGCCTCTGTACGAGCATCTGCACGCCTA
CGTGCGGGCCAAGCTGATGAATGCTTACCCCAGCTACATCAGCCCCATCGGCTGTCTGCCTGCTCATCTG
CTGGGAGACATGTGGGGCAGATTCTGGACCAACCTGTACTCCCTGACCGTGCCTTTCGGCCAGAAACCTA
ACATCGACGTGACCGACGCCATGGTGGATCAGGCTTGGGATGCCCAGCGGATCTTCAAAGAGGCCGAGAA
GTTCTTCGTGTCCGTGGGCCTGCCTAATATGACCCCTGGCTTCTGGGAGAACTCCATGCTGACCGATCCT
GGCAATGTGCAGAAAGCCGTGTGTCACCCTACCGCCTGGGATCTCGGAAAGGGCGACTTCAGAATCCTGA
TGTGCACCAAAGTGACGATGGACGACTTCCTGACAGCCCACCACGAGATGGGCCACATCCAGTACGACAT
GGCCTATCTGGCCCAGCCTTTCCTGCTGAGAAACGGCGCCAATGAGGGCTTTCACGAGGCCGTGGGAGAG
ATCATGAGCCTGTCTGCCGCCACACCTAAGCACCTGAAGTCTATCGGACTGCTGAGCCCCGACTTCCAAG
AGGACAACGAGACAGAGATCAACTTCCTGCTCAAGCAGGCCCTGACCATCGTGGGCACACTGCCCTTTAC
CTACATGCTGGAAAAGTGGCGGTGGATGGTCTTTAAGGGCGAGATCCCCAAGGACCAGTGGATGAAGAAA
TGGTGGGAGATGAAGCGCGAGATCGTGGGCGTTGTGGAACCTGTGCCTCACGACGAGACATACTGCGATC
CTGCCAGCCTGTTTCACGTGTCCAACGACTACAGCTTCATCCGGTACTACACCCGGACACTGTACCAGTT
CCAGTTTCAAGAGGCTCTGTGCCAGGCCGCCAAGCACGAAGGACCTCTGCACAAGTGCGACATCAGCAAC
TCTACAGAGGCCGGACAGAAACTGTTCAACATGCTGCGGCTGGGCAAGAGCGAGCCTTGGACACTGGCTC
TGGAAAATGTCGTGGGCGCCAAGAATATGAACGTGCGGCCTCTGCTGAACTACTTCGAGCCCCTGTTCAC
CTGGCTGAAGGACCAGAACAAGAACAGCTTCGTCGGCTGGTCCACCGATTGGAGCCCTTACGCCGACCAG
AGCATCAAAGTGCGGATCAGCCTGAAAAGCGCCCTGGGCGATAAGGCCTACGAGTGGAACGACAATGAGA
TGTACCTGTTCCGGTCCAGCGTGGCCTACGCTATGAGACAGTACTTTCTGAAAGTCAAGAACCAGATGAT
CCTGTTCGGCGAAGAGGATGTGCGCGTGGCCAACCTGAAGCCTCGGATCAGCTTCAACTTCTTCGTGACT
GCCCCTAAGAACGTGTCCGACATCATCCCCAGAACCGAGGTGGAAAAGGCCATCAGAATGAGCAGAAGCC
GGATCAACGACGCCTTCCGGCTGAACGACAACTCCCTGGAATTCCTGGGCATTCAGCCCACACTGGGCCC
TCCAAATCAGCCTCCTGTGTCCATCTGGCTGATCGTGTTTGGCGTGGTCATGGGCGTGATCGTCGTGGGC
ATCGTGATCCTGATCTTCACCGGCATCCGCGACCGGAAGAAGAAGAACAAGGCCAGAAGCGGCGAGAACC
CCTACGCCAGCATCGACATCTCCAAGGGCGAAAACAACCCCGGCTTCCAGAACACCGACGACGTGCAGAC
AAGCTTCGGCACCGGTTATCCCTACGACGTGCCCGATTATGCCTGAGCGGCCGCAAATTCCGCCCCTCTC
CCTCCCCCCCCCCTAACGTTACTGGCCGAAGCCGCTTGGAATAAGGCCGGTGTGCGTTTGTCTATATGTT
ATTTTCCACCATATTGCCGTCTTTTGGCAATGTGAGGGCCCGGAAACCTGGCCCTGTCTTCTTGACGAGC
ATTCCTAGGGGTCTTTCCCCTCTCGCCAAAGGAATGCAAGGTCTGTTGAATGTCGTGAAGGAAGCAGTTC
CTCTGGAAGCTTCTTGAAGACAAACAACGTCTGTAGCGACCCTTTGCAGGCAGCGGAACCCCCCACCTGG
CGACAGGTGCCTCTGCGGCCAAAAGCCACGTGTATAAGATACACCTGCAAAGGCGGCACAACCCCAGTGC
CACGTTGTGAGTTGGATAGTTGTGGAAAGAGTCAAATGGCTCTCCTCAAGCGTATTCAACAAGGGGCTGA
AGGATGCCCAGAAGGTACCCCATTGTATGGGATCTGATCTGGGGCCTCGGTGCACATGCTTTACATGTGT
TTAGTCGAGGTTAAAAAAACGTCTAGGCCCCCCGAACCACGGGGACGTGGTTTTCCTTTGAAAAACACGA
TAATACCATGGCCACCGAGTACAAGCCCACGGTGCGCCTCGCCACCCGCGACGACGTCCCCCGGGCCGTA
CGCACCCTCGCCGCCGCGTTCGCCGACTACCCCGCCACGCGCCACACCGTCGACCCGGACCGCCACATCG
AGCGGGTCACCGAGCTGCAAGAACTCTTCCTCACGCGCGTCGGGCTCGACATCGGCAAGGTGTGGGTCGC
GGACGACGGCGCCGCGGTGGCGGTCTGGACCACGCCGGAGAGCGTCGAAGCGGGGGCGGTGTTCGCCGAG
ATCGGCTCGCGCATGGCCGAGTTGAGCGGTTCCCGGCTGGCCGCGCAGCAACAGATGGAAGGCCTCCTGG
CGCCGCACCGGCCCAAGGAGCCCGCGTGGTTCCTGGCCACCGTCGGCGTCTCGCCCGACCACCAGGGCAA
GGGTCTGGGCAGCGCCGTCGTGCTCCCCGGAGTGGAGGCGGCCGAGCGCGCTGGGGTGCCCGCCTTCCTG
GAGACCTCCGCGCCCCGCAACCTCCCCTTCTACGAGCGGCTCGGCTTCACCGTCACCGCCGACGTCGAGG
TGCCCGAAGGACCGCGCACCTGGTGCATGACCCGCAAGCCCGGTGCCTGAGTTTGTTTGAATGAGGCTTC
AGTACTTTACAGAATCGTTGCCTGCACATCTTGGAAACACTTGCTGGGATTACTTCTTCAGGTTTCTGGA
ACAATCAACCTCTGGATTACAAAATTTGTGAAAGATTGACTGGTATTCTTAACTATGTTGCTCCTTTTAC
GCTATGTGGATACGCTGCTTTAATGCCTTTGTATCATGCTATTGCTTCCCGTATGGCTTTCATTTTCTCC
TCCTTGTATAAATCCTGGTTGCTGTCTCTTTATGAGGAGTTGTGGCCCGTTGTCAGGCAACGTGGCGTGG
TGTGCACTGTGTTTGCTGACGCAACCCCCACTGGTTGGGGCATTGCCACCACCTGTCAGCTCCTTTCCGG
GACTTTCGCTTTCCCCCTCCCTATTGCCACGGCGGAACTCATCGCCGCCTGCCTTGCCCGCTGCTGGACA
GGGGCTCGGCTGTTGGGCACTGACAATTCCGTGGTGTTGTCGGGGAAGCTGACGTCCTTTCCATGGCTGC
TCGCCTGTGTTGCCACCTGGATTCTGCGCGGGACGTCCTTCTGCTACGTCCCTTCGGCCCTCAATCCAGC
GGACCTTCCTTCCCGCGGCCTGCTGCCGGCTCTGCGGCCTCTTCCGCGTCTTCGCCTTCGCCCTCAGACG
AGTCGGATCTCCCTTTGGGCCGCCTCCCCGCCTGGAATTAATTCTGCAGTCGAGACCTAGAAAAACATGG
AGCAATCACAAGTAGCAATACAGCAGCTACCAATGCTGATTGTGCCTGGCTAGAAGCACAAGAGGAGGAG
GAGGTGGGTTTTCCAGTCACACCTCAGGTACCTTTAAGACCAATGACTTACAAGGCAGCTGTAGATCTTA
GCCACTTTTTAAAAGAAAAGAGGGGACTGGAAGGGCTAATTCACTCCCAACGAAGACAAGATCTGCTTTT
TGCTTGTACTGGGTCTCTCTGGTTAGACCAGATCTGAGCCTGGGAGCTCTCTGGCTAACTAGGGAACCCA
CTGCTTAAGCCTCAATAAAGCTTGCCTTGAGTGCTTCAAGTAGTGTGTGCCCGTCTGTTGTGTGACTCTG
GTAACTAGAGATCCCTCAGACCCTTTTAGTCAGTGTGGAAAATCTCTAGCAGTAGTAGTTCATGTCATCT
TATTATTCAGTATTTATAACTTGCAAAGAAATGAATATCAGAGAGTGAGAGGCCTTGACATTGTTTAAAC
CCGCTGATCAGCCTCGACTGTGCCTTCTAGTTGCCAGCCATCTGTTGTTTGCCCCTCCCCCGTGCCTTCC
TTGACCCTGGAAGGTGCCACTCCCACTGTCCTTTCCTAATAAAATGAGGAAATTGCATCGCATTGTCTGA
GTAGGTGTCATTCTATTCTGGGGGGTGGGGTGGGGCAGGACAGCAAGGGGGAGGATTGGGAAGACAATAG
CAGGCATGCTGGGGATGCGGTGGGCTCTATGGCTTCTGAGGCGGAAAGAACCAGCTGGGGCTCTAGGGGG
TATCCCC
[117 nt withheld, positions 8548-8664]
TCACGTTC
[91 nt withheld, positions 8673-8763]
A
[49 nt withheld, positions 8765-8813]
CCTTTGACGTTGGAGTCCACGTTCTTT
[37 nt withheld, positions 8841-8877]
ACCCTATCTCGGTCTATTCTTTTGATTTATAAGGGATTTTGCCGATTTCGGCCTATTGGTTAAAAAATGA
GCTGATTTAACAAAAATTTAACGCGAATTAATTCTGTGGAATGTGTGTCAGTTAGGGTGTGGAAAGTCCC
CAGGCTCCCCAGCAGGCAGAAGTATGCAAAGCATGCATCTCAATTAGTCAGCAACCAGGTGTGGAAAGTC
CCCAGGCTCCCCAGCAGGCAGAAGTATGCAAAGCATGCATCTCAATTAGTCAGCAACCATAGTCCCGCCC
CTAACTCCGCCCATCCCGCCCCTAACTCCGCCCAGTTCCGCCCATTCTCCGCCCCATGGCTGACTAATTT
TTTTTATTTATGCAGAGGCCGAGGCCGCCTCTGCCTCTGAGCTATTCCAGAAGTAGTGAGGAGGCTTTTT
TGGAGGCCTAGGCTTTTGCAAAAAGCTCCCGGGAGCTTGTATATCCATTTTCGGATCTGATCAGCACGTG
ATGAAAAAGCCTGAACTCACCGCGACGTCTGTCGAGAAGTTTCTGATCGAAAAGTTCGACAGCGTCTCCG
ACCTGATGCAGCTCTCGGAGGGCGAAGAATCTCGTGCTTTCAGCTTCGATGTAGGAGGGCGTGGATATGT
CCTGCGGGTAAATAGCTGCGCCGATGGTTTCTACAAAGATCGTTATGTTTATCGGCACTTTGCATCGGCC
GCGCTCCCGATTCCGGAAGTGCTTGACATTGGGGAATTCAGCGAGAGCCTGACCTATTGCATCTCCCGCC
GTGCACAGGGTGTCACGTTGCAAGACCTGCCTGAAACCGAACTGCCCGCTGTTCTGCAGCCGGTCGCGGA
GGCCATGGATGCGATCGCTGCGGCCGATCTTAGCCAGACGAGCGGGTTCGGCCCATTCGGACCGCAAGGA
ATCGGTCAATACACTACATGGCGTGATTTCATATGCGCGATTGCTGATCCCCATGTGTATCACTGGCAAA
CTGTGATGGACGACACCGTCAGTGCGTCCGTCGCGCAGGCTCTCGATGAGCTGATGCTTTGGGCCGAGGA
CTGCCCCGAAGTCCGGCACCTCGTGCACGCGGATTTCGGCTCCAACAATGTCCTGACGGACAATGGCCGC
ATAACAGCGGTCATTGACTGGAGCGAGGCGATGTTCGGGGATTCCCAATACGAGGTCGCCAACATCTTCT
TCTGGAGGCCGTGGTTGGCTTGTATGGAGCAGCAGACGCGCTACTTCGAGCGGAGGCATCCGGAGCTTGC
AGGATCGCCGCGGCTCCGGGCGTATATGCTCCGCATTGGTCTTGACCAACTCTATCAGAGCTTGGTTGAC
GGCAATTTCGATGATGCAGCTTGGGCGCAGGGTCGATGCGACGCAATCGTCCGATCCGGAGCCGGGACTG
TCGGGCGTACACAAATCGCCCGCAGAAGCGCGGCCGTCTGGACCGATGGCTGTGTAGAAGTACTCGCCGA
TAGTGGAAACCGACGCCCCAGCACTCGTCCGAGGGCAAAGGAATAGCACGTGCTACGAGATTTCGATTCC
ACCGCCGCCTTCTATGAAAGGTTGGGCTTCGGAATCGTTTTCCGGGACGCCGGCTGGATGATCCTCCAGC
GCGGGGATCTCATGCTGGAGTTCTTCGCCCACCCCAACTTGTTTATTGCAGCTTATAATGGTTACAAATA
AAGCAATAGCATCACAAATTTCACAAATAAAGCATTTTTTTCACTGCATTCTAGTTGTGGTTTGTCCAAA
CTCATCAATGTATCTTATCATGTCTGTATACCGTCGACCTCTAGCTAGAGCTTGGCGTAATCATGGTCAT
AGCTGTTTCCTGTGTGAAATTGTTATCCGCTCACAATTCCACACAACATACGAGCCGGAAGCATAAAGTG
TAAAGCCTGGGGTGCCTAATGAGTGAGCTAACTCACATTAATTGCGTTGCGCTCACTGCCCGCTTTCCAG
TCGGGAAACCTGTCGTGCCAGCTGCATTAATGAATCGGCCAACGCGCGGGGAGAGGCGGTTTGCGTATTG
GGCGCTCTTCCGCTTCCTCGCTCACTGACTCGCTGCGCTCGGTCGTTCGGCTGCGGCGAGCGGTATCAGC
TCACTCAAAGGCGGTAATACGGTTATCCACAGAATCAGGGGATAACGCAGGAAAGAACATGTGAGCAAAA
GGCCAGCAAAAGGCCAGGAACCGTAAAAAGGCCGCGTTGCTGGCGTTTTTCCATAGGCTCCGCCCCCCTG
ACGAGCATCACAAAAATCGACGCTCAAGTCAGAGGTGGCGAAACCCGACAGGACTATAAAGATACCAGGC
GTTTCCCCCTGGAAGCTCCCTCGTGCGCTCTCCTGTTCCGACCCTGCCGCTTACCGGATACCTGTCCGCC
TTTCTCCCTTCGGGAAGCGTGGCGCTTTCTCATAGCTCACGCTGTAGGTATCTCAGTTCGGTGTAGGTCG
TTCGCTCCAAGCTGGGCTGTGTGCACGAACCCCCCGTTCAGCCCGACCGCTGCGCCTTATCCGGTAACTA
TCGTCTTGAGTCCAACCCGGTAAGACACGACTTATCGCCACTGGCAGCAGCCACTGGTAACAGGATTAGC
AGAGCGAGGTATGTAGGCGGTGCTACAGAGTTCTTGAAGTGGTGGCCTAACTACGGCTACACTAGAAGAA
CAGTATTTGGTATCTGCGCTCTGCTGAAGCCAGTTACCTTCGGAAAAAGAGTTGGTAGCTCTTGATCCGG
CAAACAAACCACCGCTGGTAGCGGTGGTTTTTTTGTTTGCAAGCAGCAGATTACGCGCAGAAAAAAAGGA
TCTCAAGAAGATCCTTTGATCTTTTCTACGGGGTCTGACGCTCAGTGGAACGAAAACTCACGTTAAGGGA
TTTTGGTCATGAGATTATCAAAAAGGATCTTCACCTAGATCCTTTTAAATTAAAAATGAAGTTTTAAATC
AATCTAAAGTATATATGAGTAAACTTGGTCTGACAGTTACCAATGCTTAATCAGTGAGGCACCTATCTCA
GCGATCTGTCTATTTCGTTCATCCATAGTTGCCTGACTCCCCGTCGTGTAGATAACTACGATACGGGAGG
GCTTACCATCTGGCCCCAGTGCTGCAATGATACCGCGAGACCCACGCTCACCGGCTCCAGATTTATCAGC
AATAAACCAGCCAGCCGGAAGGGCCGAGCGCAGAAGTGGTCCTGCAACTTTATCCGCCTCCATCCAGTCT
ATTAATTGTTGCCGGGAAGCTAGAGTAAGTAGTTCGCCAGTTAATAGTTTGCGCAACGTTGTTGCCATTG
CTACAGGCATCGTGGTGTCACGCTCGTCGTTTGGTATGGCTTCATTCAGCTCCGGTTCCCAACGATCAAG
GCGAGTTACATGATCCCCCATGTTGTGCAAAAAAGCGGTTAGCTCCTTCGGTCCTCCGATCGTTGTCAGA
AGTAAGTTGGCCGCAGTGTTATCACTCATGGTTATGGCAGCACTGCATAATTCTCTTACTGTCATGCCAT
CCGTAAGATGCTTTTCTGTGACTGGTGAGTACTCAACCAAGTCATTCTGAGAATAGTGTATGCGGCGACC
GAGTTGCTCTTGCCCGGCGTCAATACGGGATAATACCGCGCCACATAGCAGAACTTTAAAAGTGCTCATC
ATTGGAAAACGTTCTTCGGGGCGAAAACTCTCAAGGATCTTACCGCTGTTGAGATCCAGTTCGATGTAAC
CCACTCGTGCACCCAACTGATCTTCAGCATCTTTTACTTTCACCAGCGTTTCTGGGTGAGCAAAAACAGG
AAGGCAAAATGCCGCAAAAAAGGGAATAAGGGCGACACGGAAATGTTGAATACTCATACTCTTCCTTTTT
CAATATTATTGAAGCATTTATCAGGGTTATTGTCTCATGAGCGGATACATATTTGAATGTATTTAGAAAA
ATAAACAAATAGGGGTTCCGCGCACATTTCCCCGAAAAGTGCCACCTGACGTCGACGGATCGGGAGATCA
ACTTGTTTATTGCAGCTTATAATGGTTACAAATAAAGCAATAGCATCACAAATTTCACAAATAAAGCATT
TTTTTCACTGCATTCTAGTTGTGGTTTGTCCAAACTCATCAATGTATCTTATCATGTCTGGATCAACTGG
ATAACTCAAGCTAACCAAAATCATCCCAAACTTCCCACCCCATACCCTATTACCACTGCCAATTACCTGT
GGTTTCATTTACTCTAAACCTGTGATTCCTCTGAATTATTTTCATTTTAAAGAAATTGTATTTGTTAAAT
ATGTACTACAAACTTAGTAGT
